Addgene plasmid #38877: PDLIM4
Purpose: Bacterial expression for structure determination; may not be full ORF
Depositing lab: Nicola Burgess-Brown. Depositing organization: University of Oxford.
Backbone
  Vector backbone: pNIC28-Bsa4
  Backbone manufacturer: SGC
  Vector type: Bacterial Expression
Growth in bacteria
  Bacterial resistance: Kanamycin, 50 μg/mL
  Growth temperature: 37°C
  Growth strain: Mach1
  Copy number: Low Copy
Gene/Insert
  Gene/Insert name: PDLIM4 (alt names: PDZ and LIM domain 4; PDB:2V1W)
  Species: H. sapiens (human)
  Insert size (bp): 351
  Entrez Gene: Pdlim4 (a.k.a. RP23-354D12.3, Ril)
  Tag / fusion protein: His Tev (N terminal on insert)
  Cloning method: Ligation Independent Cloning
  Sequencing primers: 5′ T7; 3′ T7-term
Terms and licenses: Academic/Nonprofit Terms; Industry Terms: Not Available to Industry
How to cite: PDLIM4 was a gift from Nicola Burgess-Brown (Addgene plasmid # 38877 ; http://n2t.net/addgene:38877 ; RRID:Addgene_38877)
