[The description below was written by a language model from this plasmid's Addgene catalogue record.]
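Description:
PDLIM4 is a bacterial expression plasmid built on the pNIC28-Bsa4 backbone from the SGC, designed to produce a fragment of human PDZ and LIM domain protein 4 for structural biology. It is propagated in E. coli as a low-copy plasmid under kanamycin selection. The insert was introduced by ligation-independent cloning, the standard high-throughput route for this vector family. The record does not list the origin of replication or give a feature table, so the backbone elements cannot be described in detail. The recommended sequencing primers, T7 forward and T7 terminator, indicate that the insert sits between a T7 promoter and a T7 terminator. Expression would therefore depend on a host strain that supplies T7 RNA polymerase.

The insert is only 351 bp, and the record cautions that it may not be the full open reading frame. At this length it can encode only a single-domain-sized portion of the protein rather than full-length PDLIM4, though the record does not state the exact domain boundaries. The alternative names link the insert to a deposited PDB structure, in line with the stated purpose of structure determination. The fragment carries an N-terminal His tag followed by a TEV protease recognition site. This allows purification by immobilised metal affinity chromatography and then removal of the tag to leave near-native protein for crystallisation or other biophysical work. The species is recorded as human, but the linked Entrez Gene entry uses mouse-style gene symbols and aliases, a discrepancy the record does not resolve.
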