>Addgene plasmid #38877 | PDLIM4 | depositor partial sequence | sequence record 48935 | PDLIM4 sequence 351 bps
ATGCACCATCATCATCATCATTCTTCTGGTGTAGATCTGGGTACCGAGAACCTGTACTTCCAATCCATGC
CCCATTCCGTGACCCTGCGCGGGCCTTCGCCCTGGGGCTTCCGCCTGGTGGGCGGCCGGGACTTCAGCGC
GCCCCTCACCATCTCACGGGTCCATGCTGGCAGCAAGGCTGCATTGGCTGCCCTGTGCCCAGGAGACCTG
ATCCAGGCCATCAATGGTGAGAGCACAGAGCTCATGACACACCTGGAGGCACAGAACCGCATCAAGGGCT
GCCACGATCACCTCACACTGTCTGTGAGCAGGCCTGAGGGCGAATCTGACTTGTGACAGTAAAGGTGGAT
A
