>Addgene plasmid #38877 | PDLIM4 | addgene partial sequence | sequence record 50560 | T7_term
CTCTTCGGCTTGTAGCAGCCGGATCTCAGTGGTGGTGGTGGTGGTGCTCGAGTGCGGCCGCAGTCTTGTC
GACGGAGCTCGAATTCGGATCCGTATCCACCTTTACTGTCACAAGTCAGATTCGCCCTCAGGCCTGCTCA
CAGACAGTGTGAGGTGATCGTGGCAGCCCTTGATGCGGTTCTGTGCCTCCAGGTGTGTCATGAGCTCTGT
GCTCTCACCATTGATGGCCTGGATCAGGTCTCCTGGGCACAGGGCAGCCAATGCAGCCTTGCTGCCAGCA
TGGACCCGTGAGATGGTGAGGGGCGCGCTGAAGTCCCGGCCGCCCACCAGGCGGAAGCCCCAGGGCGAAG
GCCCGCGCAGGGTCACGGAATGGGGCATGGATTGGAAGTACAGGTTCTCGGTACCCAGATCTACACCAGA
AGAATGATGATGATGATGGTGCATATGTATATCTCCTTCTTAAAGTTAAACAAAATTATTTCTAGAGGGG
AATTGTTATCCGCTCACAATTCCCCTATAGTGAGTCGTATTAATTTCGCGGGATCGAGATCTCGATCCTC
TACGCCGGACGCATCGTGGCCGGCATCACCGGCGCCACAGGTGCGGTTGCTGGCGCCTATATCGCCGACA
TCACCGATGGGGAAGATCGGGCTCGCCACTTCGGGCTCATGAGCGCTTGTTTCGGCGTGGGTATGGTGGC
AGGCCCCGTGGCCGGGGGACTGTTGGGCGCCATCTCCTTGCATGCACCATTCCTTGCGGCGGCGGTGCTC
AACGGCCTCAACCTACTACTGGGCTGCTTCCTAATGCAGGAGTCGCATAAGGGAGAGCGTCGAGATCCCG
GACACCATCG
