>Addgene plasmid #38877 | PDLIM4 | addgene partial sequence | sequence record 50561 | T7 5'-TAATACGACTCACTATAGGG-3'
CTCTGAATATTTTGTTTACTTTAAGAAGGAGATATACATATGCACCATCATCATCATCATTCTTCTGGTG
TAGATCTGGGTACCGAGAACCTGTACTTCCAATCCATGCCCCATTCCGTGACCCTGCGCGGGCCTTCGCC
CTGGGGCTTCCGCCTGGTGGGCGGCCGGGACTTCAGCGCGCCCCTCACCATCTCACGGGTCCATGCTGGC
AGCAAGGCTGCATTGGCTGCCCTGTGCCCAGGAGACCTGATCCAGGCCATCAATGGTGAGAGCACAGAGC
TCATGACACACCTGGAGGCACAGAACCGCATCAAGGGCTGCCACGATCACCTCACACTGTCTGTGAGCAG
GCCTGAGGGCGAATCTGACTTGTGACAGTAAAGGTGGATACGGATCCGAATTCGAGCTCCGTCGACAAGC
TTGCGGCCGCACTCGAGCACCACCACCACCACCACTGAGATCCGGCTGCTAACAAAGCCCGAAAGGAAGC
TGAGTTGGCTGCTGCCACCGCTGAGCAATAACTAGCATAACCCCTTGGGGCCTCTAAACGGGTCTTGAGG
GGTTTTTTGCTGAAAGGAGGAACTATATCCGGATTGGCGAATGGG
[124 nt withheld, positions 606-729]
C
[54 nt withheld, positions 731-784]
T
[36 nt withheld, positions 786-821]
AGGGTGATG
[42 nt withheld, positions 831-872]
CCTTTGACGTTGGAGTCCACGTTCTTT
[37 nt withheld, positions 900-936]
A
